Addgene plasmid #179099: pRDA_479
Purpose: BE Cas expression
Depositing lab: John Doench & David Root. Depositing organization: Broad Institute. Publication: Benchmarking of SpCas9 variants enables deeper base editor screens of BRCA1 and BCL2. Sangree AK, Griffith AL, Szegletes ZM, Roy P, DeWeirdt PC, Hegde M, McGee AV, Hanna RE, Doench JG. Nat Commun. 2022 Mar 14;13(1):1318. doi: 10.1038/s41467-022-28884-7. PubMed 35288574.
Backbone
  Vector backbone: pRDA_426
  Vector type: Lentiviral, CRISPR
Growth in bacteria
  Bacterial resistance: Ampicillin, 100 μg/mL
  Growth temperature: 30°C
  Growth strain: NEB Stable
  Copy number: High Copy
Gene/Insert
  Gene/Insert name: ABE8e (SpG)
  Species: Synthetic
  Cloning method: Restriction Enzyme; 5′ cloning site Unknown (unknown if destroyed); 3′ cloning site Unknown (unknown if destroyed)
Terms and licenses: Academic/Nonprofit Terms; Industry Terms: Not Available to Industry
How to cite: pRDA_479 was a gift from John Doench & David Root (Addgene plasmid # 179099 ; http://n2t.net/addgene:179099 ; RRID:Addgene_179099)
