[The description below was written by a language model from this plasmid's Addgene catalogue record and pLannotate feature annotations shown in this document.]
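Description:
pRDA_479 is a 13.7 kb lentiviral CRISPR vector built on the pRDA_426 backbone for expressing an adenine base editor, ABE8e (SpG), in mammalian cells. It has the layout of a self-inactivating HIV-1 transfer plasmid. A CMV enhancer/promoter drives a truncated 5' LTR, followed by the Ψ packaging signal with a gag fragment, the Rev response element and the cPPT/CTS. A ΔU3 3' LTR and a bGH polyadenylation signal close the viral unit. In bacteria the plasmid replicates from a high-copy ColE1/pUC origin and is selected with ampicillin. The backbone also carries an f1 origin and an SV40/EM7-driven bleomycin/Zeocin resistance cassette, which lies outside the LTRs and is therefore not packaged.

Between the LTRs are two expression units. A human U6 Pol III promoter sits upstream of an S. pyogenes guide RNA scaffold, so the vector appears able to supply a guide together with the editor; the record does not mention a specific spacer. Downstream, an EF-1α core promoter drives the base editor: a TadA-derived adenosine deaminase domain fused to S. pyogenes Cas9. The annotation matches its N-terminal portion to a D10A-bearing form, and the catalogue entry identifies the Cas9 as the SpG variant, which has relaxed PAM requirements. A puromycin resistance gene follows the Cas9 coding sequence for selecting transduced cells. How it is linked to the editor is not annotated. A WPRE then enhances transcript expression.

The stated purpose is base editor Cas expression, and the associated publication concerns benchmarking SpCas9 variants for base editor screens.
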