Features (pLannotate 1.2.2; 35 found; start..end, strand, type, name):
     41..240     +  promoter       CMV promoter: human cytomegalovirus (CMV) immediate early promoter
    258..438     +  LTR            5' LTR (truncated): truncated 5' long terminal repeat (LTR) from HIV-1
    485..610     +  misc_feature   HIV-1 Ψ: packaging signal of human immunodeficiency virus type 1
    594..957     +  CDS            HIV-1 gag (fragment): gag protein from human immunodeficiency virus 1; gag
   1103..1336    +  misc_feature   RRE: The Rev response element (RRE) of HIV-1 allows for Rev-dependent mRNA export from the nucleus to the cytoplasm.
   1713..1813    +  CDS            Rev (fragment): human immunodeficiency virus 1 (HIV-1) Rev protein; rev; enhances nuclear export of unspliced and incompletely spliced viral mRNAs
   1863..1980    +  misc_feature   cPPT/CTS: central polypurine tract and central termination sequence of HIV-1
   2031..2271    +  promoter       U6 promoter: RNA polymerase III promoter for human U6 snRNA
   2301..2376    +  misc_RNA       gRNA scaffold: guide RNA scaffold for the Streptococcus pyogenes CRISPR/Cas9 system
   2416..2434    +  CDS            small t antigen (fragment): SV40 (simian virus 40) small t antigen
   2460..2671    +  promoter       EF-1α core promoter: core promoter for human elongation factor EF-1α
   2742..3233    +  CDS            tadA: TADA_ECOLI - Also known as yfhC. Experimental evidence at protein level: Swiss-Prot protein existence level 1. Catalyzes the deamination of adenosine to inosine at the wobble position 34 of tRNA(Arg2). Essential for cell viability. From Escherichia coli (strain K12).
   3336..4937    +  CDS            dCas9(N): N-terminal portion of catalytically inactive Streptococcus pyogenes dCas9 carrying the D10A mutation (Zetsche et al., 2015)
   4938..7432    +  CDS            Cas9(C) (fragment): C-terminal portion of Streptococcus pyogenes Cas9 (Zetsche et al., 2015)
   7565..8162    +  CDS            PuroR (fragment): puromycin N-acetyltransferase; pac from Streptomyces; confers resistance to puromycin
   8178..8766    +  misc_feature   WPRE: woodchuck hepatitis virus posttranscriptional regulatory element
   8817..8836    +  misc_feature   cPPT/CTS (fragment): central polypurine tract and central termination sequence of HIV-1
   8838..9071    +  LTR            3' LTR (ΔU3): self-inactivating 3' long terminal repeat (LTR) from HIV-1
   9103..9327    +  polyA_signal   bGH poly(A) signal: bovine growth hormone polyadenylation signal
   9331..9352    +  promoter       SV40 promoter (fragment): SV40 enhancer and early promoter
   9373..9801    +  rep_origin     f1 ori (sequence partly withheld): f1 bacteriophage origin of replication; arrow indicates direction of (+) strand synthesis
   9815..10144   +  promoter       SV40 promoter: SV40 enhancer and early promoter
  10192..10239   +  promoter       EM7 promoter: synthetic bacterial promoter&nbsp
  10258..10632   +  CDS            BleoR: antibiotic-binding protein; Sh ble from Streptoalloteichus hindustanus; confers resistance to bleomycin, phleomycin, and Zeocin™
  10642..10767   +  CDS            ble (fragment): BLE_KLEPN - Experimental evidence at protein level: Swiss-Prot protein existence level 1. Binding protein with a strong affinity to the bleomycin family of antibiotics. Binds to CL990; an antimitotic-antibiotic compound. From Klebsiella pneumoniae.
  10762..10883   +  polyA_signal   SV40 poly(A) signal: SV40 polyadenylation signal
  10954..10976   -  protein_bind   lac operator (fragment): The lac repressor binds to the lac operator to inhibit transcription in E. coli. This inhibition can be relieved by adding lactose or isopropyl-β-D-thiogalactopyranoside (IPTG). lac repressor encoded by lacI
  10980..11010   -  promoter       lac promoter: promoter for the E. coli lac operon
  11025..11046   -  protein_bind   CAP binding site: CAP binding activates transcription in the presence of cAMP. E. coli catabolite activator protein
  11059..11151   -  CDS            lacI (fragment): lac repressor; lacI; The lac repressor binds to the lac operator to inhibit transcription in E. coli. This inhibition can be relieved by adding lactose or isopropyl-β-D-thiogalactopyranoside (IPTG).
  11334..11922   -  rep_origin     ori: high-copy-number ColE1/pMB1/pBR322/pUC origin of replication
  12093..12953   -  CDS            AmpR: β-lactamase; bla; confers resistance to ampicillin, carbenicillin, and related antibiotics
  12954..13058   -  promoter       AmpR promoter: bla
  13117..13169   -  misc_feature   bom (fragment): basis of mobility region from pBR322
  13324..40      +  enhancer       CMV enhancer (across the origin): human cytomegalovirus immediate early enhancer
>Addgene plasmid #179099 | pRDA_479 | addgene full sequence | sequence record 352550 | Addgene NGS Result
TTGGCAGTACATCTACGTATTAGTCATCGCTATTACCATGGTGATGCGGTTTTGGCAGTACATCAATGGG
CGTGGATAGCGGTTTGACTCACGGGGATTTCCAAGTCTCCACCCCATTGACGTCAATGGGAGTTTGTTTT
GGCACCAAAATCAACGGGACTTTCCAAAATGTCGTAACAACTCCGCCCCATTGACGCAAATGGGCGGTAG
GCGTGTACGGTGGGAGGTCTATATAAGCAGCGCGTTTTGCCTGTACTGGGTCTCTCTGGTTAGACCAGAT
CTGAGCCTGGGAGCTCTCTGGCTAACTAGGGAACCCACTGCTTAAGCCTCAATAAAGCTTGCCTTGAGTG
CTTCAAGTAGTGTGTGCCCGTCTGTTGTGTGACTCTGGTAACTAGAGATCCCTCAGACCCTTTTAGTCAG
TGTGGAAAATCTCTAGCAGTGGCGCCCGAACAGGGACTTGAAAGCGAAAGGGAAACCAGAGGAGCTCTCT
CGACGCAGGACTCGGCTTGCTGAAGCGCGCACGGCAAGAGGCGAGGGGCGGCGACTGGTGAGTACGCCAA
AAATTTTGACTAGCGGAGGCTAGAAGGAGAGAGATGGGTGCGAGAGCGTCAGTATTAAGCGGGGGAGAAT
TAGATCGCGATGGGAAAAAATTCGGTTAAGGCCAGGGGGAAAGAAAAAATATAAATTAAAACATATAGTA
TGGGCAAGCAGGGAGCTAGAACGATTCGCAGTTAATCCTGGCCTGTTAGAAACATCAGAAGGCTGTAGAC
AAATACTGGGACAGCTACAACCATCCCTTCAGACAGGATCAGAAGAACTTAGATCATTATATAATACAGT
AGCAACCCTCTATTGTGTGCATCAAAGGATAGAGATAAAAGACACCAAGGAAGCTTTAGACAAGATAGAG
GAAGAGCAAAACAAAAGTAAGACCACCGCACAGCAAGCGGCCGCTGATCTTCAGACCTGGAGGAGGAGAT
ATGAGGGACAATTGGAGAAGTGAATTATATAAATATAAAGTAGTAAAAATTGAACCATTAGGAGTAGCAC
CCACCAAGGCAAAGAGAAGAGTGGTGCAGAGAGAAAAAAGAGCAGTGGGAATAGGAGCTTTGTTCCTTGG
GTTCTTGGGAGCAGCAGGAAGCACTATGGGCGCAGCGTCAATGACGCTGACGGTACAGGCCAGACAATTA
TTGTCTGGTATAGTGCAGCAGCAGAACAATTTGCTGAGGGCTATTGAGGCGCAACAGCATCTGTTGCAAC
TCACAGTCTGGGGCATCAAGCAGCTCCAGGCAAGAATCCTGGCTGTGGAAAGATACCTAAAGGATCAACA
GCTCCTGGGGATTTGGGGTTGCTCTGGAAAACTCATTTGCACCACTGCTGTGCCTTGGAATGCTAGTTGG
AGTAATAAATCTCTGGAACAGATTTGGAATCACACGACCTGGATGGAGTGGGACAGAGAAATTAACAATT
ACACAAGCTTAATACACTCCTTAATTGAAGAATCGCAAAACCAGCAAGAAAAGAATGAACAAGAATTATT
GGAATTAGATAAATGGGCAAGTTTGTGGAATTGGTTTAACATAACAAATTGGCTGTGGTATATAAAATTA
TTCATAATGATAGTAGGAGGCTTGGTAGGTTTAAGAATAGTTTTTGCTGTACTTTCTATAGTGAATAGAG
TTAGGCAGGGATATTCACCATTATCGTTTCAGACCCACCTCCCAACCCCGAGGGGACCCGACAGGCCCGA
AGGAATAGAAGAAGAAGGTGGAGAGAGAGACAGAGACAGATCCATTCGATTAGTGAACGGATCGGCACTG
CGTGCGCCAATTCTGCAGACAAATGGCAGTATTCATCCACAATTTTAAAAGAAAAGGGGGGATTGGGGGG
TACAGTGCAGGGGAAAGAATAGTAGACATAATAGCAACAGACATACAAACTAAAGAATTACAAAAACAAA
TTACAAAAATTCAAAATTTTCGGGTTTATTACAGGGACAGCAGAGATCCAGTTTGGTTAATTAAGGTACC
GAGGGCCTATTTCCCATGATTCCTTCATATTTGCATATACGATACAAGGCTGTTAGAGAGATAATTAGAA
TTAATTTGACTGTAAACACAAAGATATTAGTACAAAATACGTGACGTAGAAAGTAATAATTTCTTGGGTA
GTTTGCAGTTTTAAAATTATGTTTTAAAATGGACTATCATATGCTTACCGTAACTTGAAAGTATTTCGAT
TTCTTGGCTTTATATATCTTGTGGAAAGGACGAAACACCGGAGACGCTTTTTTCGTCTCAGTTTGAGAGC
TAGAAATAGCAAGTTCAAATAAGGCTAGTCCGTTATCAACTTGAAAAAGTGGCACCGAGTCGGTGCGCTC
ACCTATTAGCGGCTAAGGTTTTTTGAATTCGCTAGCTAGGTCTTGAAAGGAGTGGGAATTGGCTCCGGTG
CCCGTCAGTGGGCAGAGCGCACATCGCCCACAGTCCCCGAGAAGTTGGGGGGAGGGGTCGGCAATTGATC
CGGTGCCTAGAGAAGGTGGCGCGGGGTAAACTGGGAAAGTGATGTCGTGTACTGGCTCCGCCTTTTTCCC
GAGGGTGGGGGAGAACCGTATATAAGTGCAGTAGTCGCCGTGAACGTTCTTTTTCGCAACGGGTTTGCCG
CCAGAACACAGGACCGGTGCCACCATGAAACGGACAGCCGACGGAAGCGAGTTCGAGTCACCAAAGAAGA
AGCGGAAAGTCTCTGAGGTGGAGTTTTCCCACGAGTACTGGATGAGACATGCCCTGACCCTGGCCAAGAG
GGCACGGGATGAGAGGGAGGTGCCTGTGGGAGCCGTGCTGGTGCTGAACAATAGAGTGATCGGCGAGGGC
TGGAACAGAGCCATCGGCCTGCACGACCCAACAGCCCATGCCGAAATTATGGCCCTGAGACAGGGCGGCC
TGGTCATGCAGAACTACAGACTGATTGACGCCACCCTGTACGTGACATTCGAGCCTTGCGTGATGTGCGC
CGGCGCCATGATCCACTCTAGGATCGGCCGCGTGGTGTTTGGATGGAGAAATTCTAAAAGAGGCGCCGCA
GGCTCCCTGATGAACGTGCTGAACTACCCCGGCATGAATCACCGCGTCGAAATTACCGAGGGAATCCTGG
CAGATGAATGTGCCGCCCTGCTGTGCGATTTCTATCGGATGCCTAGACAGGTGTTCAATGCTCAGAAGAA
GGCCCAGAGCTCCATCAACTCTGGAGGATCTAGCGGAGGATCCTCTGGCAGCGAGACACCAGGAACAAGC
GAGTCAGCAACACCAGAGAGCAGTGGCGGCAGCAGCGGCGGCAGCGACAAGAAGTACAGCATCGGCCTGG
CCATCGGCACCAACTCTGTGGGCTGGGCCGTGATCACCGACGAGTACAAGGTGCCCAGCAAGAAATTCAA
GGTGCTGGGCAACACCGACCGGCACAGCATCAAGAAGAACCTGATCGGAGCCCTGCTGTTCGACAGCGGC
GAAACAGCCGAGGCCACCCGGCTGAAGAGAACCGCCAGAAGAAGATACACCAGACGGAAGAACCGGATCT
GCTATCTGCAAGAGATCTTCAGCAACGAGATGGCCAAGGTGGACGACAGCTTCTTCCACAGACTGGAAGA
GTCCTTCCTGGTGGAAGAGGATAAGAAGCACGAGCGGCACCCCATCTTCGGCAACATCGTGGACGAGGTG
GCCTACCACGAGAAGTACCCCACCATCTACCACCTGAGAAAGAAACTGGTGGACAGCACCGACAAGGCCG
ACCTGCGGCTGATCTATCTGGCCCTGGCCCACATGATCAAGTTCCGGGGCCACTTCCTGATCGAGGGCGA
CCTGAACCCCGACAACAGCGACGTGGACAAGCTGTTCATCCAGCTGGTGCAGACCTACAACCAGCTGTTC
GAGGAAAACCCCATCAACGCCAGCGGCGTGGACGCCAAGGCCATCCTGTCTGCCAGACTGAGCAAGAGCA
GACGGCTGGAAAATCTGATCGCCCAGCTGCCCGGCGAGAAGAAGAATGGCCTGTTCGGAAACCTGATTGC
CCTGAGCCTGGGCCTGACCCCCAACTTCAAGAGCAACTTCGACCTGGCCGAGGATGCCAAACTGCAGCTG
AGCAAGGACACCTACGACGACGACCTGGACAACCTGCTGGCCCAGATCGGCGACCAGTACGCCGACCTGT
TTCTGGCCGCCAAGAACCTGTCCGACGCCATCCTGCTGAGCGACATCCTGAGAGTGAACACCGAGATCAC
CAAGGCCCCCCTGAGCGCCTCTATGATCAAGAGATACGACGAGCACCACCAGGACCTGACCCTGCTGAAA
GCTCTCGTGCGGCAGCAGCTGCCTGAGAAGTACAAAGAGATTTTCTTCGACCAGAGCAAGAACGGCTACG
CCGGCTACATTGACGGCGGAGCCAGCCAGGAAGAGTTCTACAAGTTCATCAAGCCCATCCTGGAAAAGAT
GGACGGCACCGAGGAACTGCTCGTGAAGCTGAACAGAGAGGACCTGCTGCGGAAGCAGCGGACCTTCGAC
AACGGCAGCATCCCCCACCAGATCCACCTGGGAGAGCTGCACGCCATTCTGCGGCGGCAGGAAGATTTTT
ACCCATTCCTGAAGGACAACCGGGAAAAGATCGAGAAGATCCTGACCTTCCGCATCCCCTACTACGTGGG
CCCTCTGGCCAGGGGAAACAGCAGATTCGCCTGGATGACCAGAAAGAGCGAGGAAACCATCACCCCCTGG
AACTTCGAGGAAGTGGTGGACAAGGGCGCTTCCGCCCAGAGCTTCATCGAGCGGATGACCAACTTCGATA
AGAACCTGCCCAACGAGAAGGTGCTGCCCAAGCACAGCCTGCTGTACGAGTACTTCACCGTGTATAACGA
GCTGACCAAAGTGAAATACGTGACCGAGGGAATGAGAAAGCCCGCCTTCCTGAGCGGCGAGCAGAAAAAG
GCCATCGTGGACCTGCTGTTCAAGACCAACCGGAAAGTGACCGTGAAGCAGCTGAAAGAGGACTACTTCA
AGAAAATCGAGTGCTTCGACTCCGTGGAAATCTCCGGCGTGGAAGATCGGTTCAACGCCTCCCTGGGCAC
ATACCACGATCTGCTGAAAATTATCAAGGACAAGGACTTCCTGGACAATGAGGAAAACGAGGACATTCTG
GAAGATATCGTGCTGACCCTGACACTGTTTGAGGACAGAGAGATGATCGAGGAACGGCTGAAAACCTATG
CCCACCTGTTCGACGACAAAGTGATGAAGCAGCTGAAGCGGCGGAGATACACCGGCTGGGGCAGGCTGAG
CCGGAAGCTGATCAACGGCATCCGGGACAAGCAGTCCGGCAAGACAATCCTGGATTTCCTGAAGTCCGAC
GGCTTCGCCAACAGAAACTTCATGCAGCTGATCCACGACGACAGCCTGACCTTTAAAGAGGACATCCAGA
AAGCCCAGGTGTCCGGCCAGGGCGATAGCCTGCACGAGCACATTGCCAATCTGGCCGGCAGCCCCGCCAT
TAAGAAGGGCATCCTGCAGACAGTGAAGGTGGTGGACGAGCTCGTGAAAGTGATGGGCCGGCACAAGCCC
GAGAACATCGTGATCGAAATGGCCAGAGAGAACCAGACCACCCAGAAGGGACAGAAGAACAGCCGCGAGA
GAATGAAGCGGATCGAAGAGGGCATCAAAGAGCTGGGCAGCCAGATCCTGAAAGAACACCCCGTGGAAAA
CACCCAGCTGCAGAACGAGAAGCTGTACCTGTACTACCTGCAGAATGGGCGGGATATGTACGTGGACCAG
GAACTGGACATCAACCGGCTGTCCGACTACGATGTGGACCATATCGTGCCTCAGAGCTTTCTGAAGGACG
ACTCCATCGACAACAAGGTGCTGACCAGAAGCGACAAGAACCGGGGCAAGAGCGACAACGTGCCCTCCGA
AGAGGTCGTGAAGAAGATGAAGAACTACTGGCGGCAGCTGCTGAACGCCAAGCTGATTACCCAGAGAAAG
TTCGACAATCTGACCAAGGCCGAGAGAGGCGGCCTGAGCGAACTGGATAAGGCCGGCTTCATCAAGAGAC
AGCTGGTGGAAACCCGGCAGATCACAAAGCACGTGGCACAGATCCTGGACTCCCGGATGAACACTAAGTA
CGACGAGAATGACAAGCTGATCCGGGAAGTGAAAGTGATCACCCTGAAGTCCAAGCTGGTGTCCGATTTC
CGGAAGGATTTCCAGTTTTACAAAGTGCGCGAGATCAACAACTACCACCACGCCCACGACGCCTACCTGA
ACGCCGTCGTGGGAACCGCCCTGATCAAAAAGTACCCTAAGCTGGAAAGCGAGTTCGTGTACGGCGACTA
CAAGGTGTACGACGTGCGGAAGATGATCGCCAAGAGCGAGCAGGAAATCGGCAAGGCTACCGCCAAGTAC
TTCTTCTACAGCAACATCATGAACTTTTTCAAGACCGAGATTACCCTGGCCAACGGCGAGATCCGGAAGC
GGCCTCTGATCGAGACAAACGGCGAAACCGGGGAGATCGTGTGGGATAAGGGCCGGGATTTTGCCACCGT
GCGGAAAGTGCTGAGCATGCCCCAAGTGAATATCGTGAAAAAGACCGAGGTGCAGACAGGCGGCTTCAGC
AAAGAGTCTATCCTGCCCAAGAGGAACAGCGATAAGCTGATCGCCAGAAAGAAGGACTGGGACCCTAAGA
AGTACGGCGGCTTCCTGTGGCCCACCGTGGCCTATTCTGTGCTGGTGGTGGCCAAAGTGGAAAAGGGCAA
GTCCAAGAAACTGAAGAGTGTGAAAGAGCTGCTGGGGATCACCATCATGGAAAGAAGCAGCTTCGAGAAG
AATCCCATCGACTTTCTGGAAGCCAAGGGCTACAAAGAAGTGAAAAAGGACCTGATCATCAAGCTGCCTA
AGTACTCCCTGTTCGAGCTGGAAAACGGCCGGAAGAGAATGCTGGCCTCTGCCAAGCAGCTGCAGAAGGG
AAACGAACTGGCCCTGCCCTCCAAATATGTGAACTTCCTGTACCTGGCCAGCCACTATGAGAAGCTGAAG
GGCTCCCCCGAGGATAATGAGCAGAAACAGCTGTTTGTGGAACAGCACAAGCACTACCTGGACGAGATCA
TCGAGCAGATCAGCGAGTTCTCCAAGAGAGTGATCCTGGCCGACGCTAATCTGGACAAAGTGCTGTCCGC
CTACAACAAGCACCGGGATAAGCCCATCAGAGAGCAGGCCGAGAATATCATCCACCTGTTTACCCTGACC
AATCTGGGAGCCCCTGCCGCCTTCAAGTACTTTGACACCACCATCGACCGGAAGCAGTACAGAAGCACCA
AAGAGGTGCTGGACGCCACCCTGATCCACCAGAGCATCACCGGCCTGTACGAGACACGGATCGACCTGTC
TCAGCTGGGAGGTGACAGCGGAGGCTCCAAAAGAACCGCCGACGGCAGCGAGTTCGAGCCCAAGAAGAAG
AGGAAAGTCAGCGCTGGCGCAACAAACTTCTCTCTGCTGAAACAAGCCGGAGATGTCGAAGAGAATCCTG
GACCGACCGAGTACAAGCCCACGGTGCGCCTCGCCACCCGCGACGACGTCCCCAGGGCCGTACGCACCCT
CGCCGCCGCGTTCGCCGACTACCCCGCCACGCGCCACACCGTCGATCCGGACCGCCACATCGAGCGGGTC
ACCGAGCTGCAAGAACTCTTCCTCACGCGCGTCGGGCTCGACATCGGCAAGGTGTGGGTCGCGGACGACG
GCGCCGCGGTGGCGGTCTGGACCACGCCGGAGAGCGTCGAAGCGGGGGCGGTGTTCGCCGAGATCGGCCC
GCGCATGGCCGAGTTGAGCGGTTCCCGGCTGGCCGCGCAGCAACAGATGGAAGGCCTCCTGGCGCCGCAC
CGGCCCAAGGAGCCCGCGTGGTTCCTGGCCACCGTCGGAGTCTCGCCCGACCACCAGGGCAAGGGTCTGG
GCAGCGCCGTCGTGCTCCCCGGAGTGGAGGCGGCCGAGCGCGCCGGGGTGCCCGCCTTCCTGGAGACCTC
CGCGCCCCGCAACCTCCCCTTCTACGAGCGGCTCGGCTTCACCGTCACCGCCGACGTCGAGGTGCCCGAA
GGACCGCGCACCTGGTGCATGACCCGCAAGCCCGGTGCCTGAACGCGTTAAGTCGACAATCAACCTCTGG
ATTACAAAATTTGTGAAAGATTGACTGGTATTCTTAACTATGTTGCTCCTTTTACGCTATGTGGATACGC
TGCTTTAATGCCTTTGTATCATGCTATTGCTTCCCGTATGGCTTTCATTTTCTCCTCCTTGTATAAATCC
TGGTTGCTGTCTCTTTATGAGGAGTTGTGGCCCGTTGTCAGGCAACGTGGCGTGGTGTGCACTGTGTTTG
CTGACGCAACCCCCACTGGTTGGGGCATTGCCACCACCTGTCAGCTCCTTTCCGGGACTTTCGCTTTCCC
CCTCCCTATTGCCACGGCGGAACTCATCGCCGCCTGCCTTGCCCGCTGCTGGACAGGGGCTCGGCTGTTG
GGCACTGACAATTCCGTGGTGTTGTCGGGGAAATCATCGTCCTTTCCTTGGCTGCTCGCCTGTGTTGCCA
CCTGGATTCTGCGCGGGACGTCCTTCTGCTACGTCCCTTCGGCCCTCAATCCAGCGGACCTTCCTTCCCG
CGGCCTGCTGCCGGCTCTGCGGCCTCTTCCGCGTCTTCGCCTTCGCCCTCAGACGAGTCGGATCTCCCTT
TGGGCCGCCTCCCCGCGTCGACTTTAAGACCAATGACTTACAAGGCAGCTGTAGATCTTAGCCACTTTTT
AAAAGAAAAGGGGGGACTGGAAGGGCTAATTCACTCCCAACGAAGACAAGATCTGCTTTTTGCTTGTACT
GGGTCTCTCTGGTTAGACCAGATCTGAGCCTGGGAGCTCTCTGGCTAACTAGGGAACCCACTGCTTAAGC
CTCAATAAAGCTTGCCTTGAGTGCTTCAAGTAGTGTGTGCCCGTCTGTTGTGTGACTCTGGTAACTAGAG
ATCCCTCAGACCCTTTTAGTCAGTGTGGAAAATCTCTAGCAGGGCCCGTTTAAACCCGCTGATCAGCCTC
GACTGTGCCTTCTAGTTGCCAGCCATCTGTTGTTTGCCCCTCCCCCGTGCCTTCCTTGACCCTGGAAGGT
GCCACTCCCACTGTCCTTTCCTAATAAAATGAGGAAATTGCATCGCATTGTCTGAGTAGGTGTCATTCTA
TTCTGGGGGGTGGGGTGGGGCAGGACAGCAAGGGGGAGGATTGGGAAGACAATAGCAGGCATGCTGGGGA
TGCGGTGGGCTCTATGGCTTCTGAGGCGGAAAGAACCAGCTGGGGCTCTAGGGGGTATCCCC
[124 nt withheld, positions 9373-9496]
C
[91 nt withheld, positions 9498-9588]
A
[49 nt withheld, positions 9590-9638]
CCTTTGACGTTGGAGTCCACGTTCTTT
[37 nt withheld, positions 9666-9702]
ACCCTATCTCGGTCTATTCTTTTGATTTATAAGGGATTTTGCCGATTTCGGCCTATTGGTTAAAAAATGA
GCTGATTTAACAAAAATTTAACGCGAATTAATTCTGTGGAATGTGTGTCAGTTAGGGTGTGGAAAGTCCC
CAGGCTCCCCAGCAGGCAGAAGTATGCAAAGCATGCATCTCAATTAGTCAGCAACCAGGTGTGGAAAGTC
CCCAGGCTCCCCAGCAGGCAGAAGTATGCAAAGCATGCATCTCAATTAGTCAGCAACCATAGTCCCGCCC
CTAACTCCGCCCATCCCGCCCCTAACTCCGCCCAGTTCCGCCCATTCTCCGCCCCATGGCTGACTAATTT
TTTTTATTTATGCAGAGGCCGAGGCCGCCTCTGCCTCTGAGCTATTCCAGAAGTAGTGAGGAGGCTTTTT
TGGAGGCCTAGGCTTTTGCAAAAAGCTCCCGGGAGCTTGTATATCCATTTTCGGATCTGATCAGCACGTG
TTGACAATTAATCATCGGCATAGTATATCGGCATAGTATAATACGACAAGGTGAGGAACTAAACCATGGC
CAAGTTGACCAGTGCCGTTCCGGTGCTCACCGCGCGCGACGTCGCCGGAGCGGTCGAGTTCTGGACCGAC
CGGCTCGGGTTCTCCCGGGACTTCGTGGAGGACGACTTCGCCGGTGTGGTCCGGGACGACGTGACCCTGT
TCATCAGCGCGGTCCAGGACCAGGTGGTGCCGGACAACACCCTGGCCTGGGTGTGGGTGCGCGGCCTGGA
CGAGCTGTACGCCGAGTGGTCGGAGGTCGTGTCCACGAACTTCCGGGACGCCTCCGGGCCGGCCATGACC
GAGATCGGCGAGCAGCCGTGGGGGCGGGAGTTCGCCCTGCGCGACCCGGCCGGCAACTGCGTGCACTTCG
TGGCCGAGGAGCAGGACTGACACGTGCTACGAGATTTCGATTCCACCGCCGCCTTCTATGAAAGGTTGGG
CTTCGGAATCGTTTTCCGGGACGCCGGCTGGATGATCCTCCAGCGCGGGGATCTCATGCTGGAGTTCTTC
GCCCACCCCAACTTGTTTATTGCAGCTTATAATGGTTACAAATAAAGCAATAGCATCACAAATTTCACAA
ATAAAGCATTTTTTTCACTGCATTCTAGTTGTGGTTTGTCCAAACTCATCAATGTATCTTATCATGTCTG
TATACCGTCGACCTCTAGCTAGAGCTTGGCGTAATCATGGTCATAGCTGTTTCCTGTGTGAAATTGTTAT
CCGCTCACAATTCCACACAACATACGAGCCGGAAGCATAAAGTGTAAAGCCTGGGGTGCCTAATGAGTGA
GCTAACTCACATTAATTGCGTTGCGCTCACTGCCCGCTTTCCAGTCGGGAAACCTGTCGTGCCAGCTGCA
TTAATGAATCGGCCAACGCGCGGGGAGAGGCGGTTTGCGTATTGGGCGCTCTTCCGCTTCCTCGCTCACT
GACTCGCTGCGCTCGGTCGTTCGGCTGCGGCGAGCGGTATCAGCTCACTCAAAGGCGGTAATACGGTTAT
CCACAGAATCAGGGGATAACGCAGGAAAGAACATGTGAGCAAAAGGCCAGCAAAAGGCCAGGAACCGTAA
AAAGGCCGCGTTGCTGGCGTTTTTCCATAGGCTCCGCCCCCCTGACGAGCATCACAAAAATCGACGCTCA
AGTCAGAGGTGGCGAAACCCGACAGGACTATAAAGATACCAGGCGTTTCCCCCTGGAAGCTCCCTCGTGC
GCTCTCCTGTTCCGACCCTGCCGCTTACCGGATACCTGTCCGCCTTTCTCCCTTCGGGAAGCGTGGCGCT
TTCTCATAGCTCACGCTGTAGGTATCTCAGTTCGGTGTAGGTCGTTCGCTCCAAGCTGGGCTGTGTGCAC
GAACCCCCCGTTCAGCCCGACCGCTGCGCCTTATCCGGTAACTATCGTCTTGAGTCCAACCCGGTAAGAC
ACGACTTATCGCCACTGGCAGCAGCCACTGGTAACAGGATTAGCAGAGCGAGGTATGTAGGCGGTGCTAC
AGAGTTCTTGAAGTGGTGGCCTAACTACGGCTACACTAGAAGAACAGTATTTGGTATCTGCGCTCTGCTG
AAGCCAGTTACCTTCGGAAAAAGAGTTGGTAGCTCTTGATCCGGCAAACAAACCACCGCTGGTAGCGGTG
GTTTTTTTGTTTGCAAGCAGCAGATTACGCGCAGAAAAAAAGGATCTCAAGAAGATCCTTTGATCTTTTC
TACGGGGTCTGACGCTCAGTGGAACGAAAACTCACGTTAAGGGATTTTGGTCATGAGATTATCAAAAAGG
ATCTTCACCTAGATCCTTTTAAATTAAAAATGAAGTTTTAAATCAATCTAAAGTATATATGAGTAAACTT
GGTCTGACAGTTACCAATGCTTAATCAGTGAGGCACCTATCTCAGCGATCTGTCTATTTCGTTCATCCAT
AGTTGCCTGACTCCCCGTCGTGTAGATAACTACGATACGGGAGGGCTTACCATCTGGCCCCAGTGCTGCA
ATGATACCGCGAGACCCACGCTCACCGGCTCCAGATTTATCAGCAATAAACCAGCCAGCCGGAAGGGCCG
AGCGCAGAAGTGGTCCTGCAACTTTATCCGCCTCCATCCAGTCTATTAATTGTTGCCGGGAAGCTAGAGT
AAGTAGTTCGCCAGTTAATAGTTTGCGCAACGTTGTTGCCATTGCTACAGGCATCGTGGTGTCACGCTCG
TCGTTTGGTATGGCTTCATTCAGCTCCGGTTCCCAACGATCAAGGCGAGTTACATGATCCCCCATGTTGT
GCAAAAAAGCGGTTAGCTCCTTCGGTCCTCCGATCGTTGTCAGAAGTAAGTTGGCCGCAGTGTTATCACT
CATGGTTATGGCAGCACTGCATAATTCTCTTACTGTCATGCCATCCGTAAGATGCTTTTCTGTGACTGGT
GAGTACTCAACCAAGTCATTCTGAGAATAGTGTATGCGGCGACCGAGTTGCTCTTGCCCGGCGTCAATAC
GGGATAATACCGCGCCACATAGCAGAACTTTAAAAGTGCTCATCATTGGAAAACGTTCTTCGGGGCGAAA
ACTCTCAAGGATCTTACCGCTGTTGAGATCCAGTTCGATGTAACCCACTCGTGCACCCAACTGATCTTCA
GCATCTTTTACTTTCACCAGCGTTTCTGGGTGAGCAAAAACAGGAAGGCAAAATGCCGCAAAAAAGGGAA
TAAGGGCGACACGGAAATGTTGAATACTCATACTCTTCCTTTTTCAATATTATTGAAGCATTTATCAGGG
TTATTGTCTCATGAGCGGATACATATTTGAATGTATTTAGAAAAATAAACAAATAGGGGTTCCGCGCACA
TTTCCCCGAAAAGTGCCACCTGACGTCGACGGATCGGGAGATCTCCCGATCCCCTATGGTGCACTCTCAG
TACAATCTGCTCTGATGCCGCATAGTTAAGCCAGTATCTGCTCCCTGCTTGTGTGTTGGAGGTCGCTGAG
TAGTGCGCGAGCAAAATTTAAGCTACAACAAGGCAAGGCTTGACCGACAATTGCATGAAGAATCTGCTTA
GGGTTAGGCGTTTTGCGCTGCTTCGCGATGTACGGGCCAGATATACGCGTTGACATTGATTATTGACTAG
TTATTAATAGTAATCAATTACGGGGTCATTAGTTCATAGCCCATATATGGAGTTCCGCGTTACATAACTT
ACGGTAAATGGCCCGCCTGGCTGACCGCCCAACGACCCCCGCCCATTGACGTCAATAATGACGTATGTTC
CCATAGTAACGCCAATAGGGACTTTCCATTGACGTCAATGGGTGGAGTATTTACGGTAAACTGCCCACTT
GGCAGTACATCAAGTGTATCATATGCCAAGTACGCCCCCTATTGACGTCAATGACGGTAAATGGCCCGCC
TGGCATTATGCCCAGTACATGACCTTATGGGACTTTCCTAC
